>Addgene plasmid #180504 | pCIneo-Nluc-2xC/D box | addgene full sequence | sequence record 357067 | Addgene NGS Result
TCAATATTGGCCATTAGCCATATTATTCATTGGTTATATAGCATAAATCAATATTGGCTATTGGCCATTG
CATACGTTGTATCTATATCATAATATGTACATTTATATTGGCTCATGTCCAATATGACCGCCATGTTGGC
ATTGATTATTGACTAGTTATTAATAGTAATCAATTACGGGGTCATTAGTTCATAGCCCATATATGGAGTT
CCGCGTTACATAACTTACGGTAAATGGCCCGCCTGGCTGACCGCCCAACGACCCCCGCCCATTGACGTCA
ATAATGACGTATGTTCCCATAGTAACGCCAATAGGGACTTTCCATTGACGTCAATGGGTGGAGTATTTAC
GGTAAACTGCCCACTTGGCAGTACATCAAGTGTATCATATCCCAAGTCCGCCCCCTATTGACGTCAATGA
CGGTAAATGGCCCGCCTGGCATTATGCCCAGTACATGACCTTACGGGACTTTCCTACTTGGCAGTACATC
TACGTATTAGTCATCGCTATTACCATGGTGATGCGGTTTTGGCAGTACACCAATGGGCGTGGATAGCGGT
TTGACTCACGGGGATTTCCAAGTCTCCACCCCATTGACGTCAATGGGAGTTTGTTTTGGCACCAAAATCA
ACGGGACTTTCCAAAATGTCGTAACAACTGCGATCGCCCGCCCCGTTGACGCAAATGGGCGGTAGGCGTG
TACGGTGGGAGGTCTATATAAGCAGAGCTCGTTTAGTGAACCGTCAGATCACTAGAAGCTTTATTGCGGT
AGTTTATCACAGTTAAATTGCTAACGCAGTCAGTGCTTCTGACACAACAGTCTCGAACTTAAGCTGCAGT
GACTCTCTTAAGGTAGCCTTGCAGAAGTTGGTCGTGAGGCACTGGGCAGGTAAGTATCAAGGTTACAAGA
CAGGTTTAAGGAGACCAATAGAAACTGGGCTTGTCGAGACAGAGAAGACTCTTGCGTTTCTGATAGGCAC
CTATTGGTCTTACTGACATCCACTTTGCCTTTCTCTCCACAGGTGTCCACTCCCAGTTCAATTACAGCTC
TTAAGGCTAGAGTACTTAATACGACTCACTATAGGCTAGCCTCGAGAATTCGCCATGGTCTTCACACTCG
AAGATTTCGTTGGGGACTGGCGACAGACAGCCGGCTACAACCTGGACCAAGTCCTTGAACAGGGAGGTGT
GTCCAGTTTGTTTCAGAATCTCGGGGTGTCCGTAACTCCGATCCAAAGGATTGTCCTGAGCGGTGAAAAT
GGGCTGAAGATCGACATCCATGTCATCATCCCGTATGAAGGTCTGAGCGGCGACCAAATGGGCCAGATCG
AAAAAATTTTTAAGGTGGTGTACCCTGTGGATGATCATCACTTTAAGGTGATCCTGCACTATGGCACACT
GGTAATCGACGGGGTTACGCCGAACATGATCGACTATTTCGGACGGCCGTATGAAGGCATCGCCGTGTTC
GACGGCAAAAAGATCACTGTAACAGGGACCCTGTGGAACGGCAACAAAATTATCGACGAGCGCCTGATCA
ACCCCGACGGCTCCCTGCTGTTCCGAGTAACCATCAACGGAGTGACCGGCTGGCGGCTGTGCGAACGCAT
TCTGGCGGACTACAAAGACGATGACGACAAGTAAGGATCCTCTAGAGTCGACCCGGGCGGGGCGTGATCC
GAAAGGTGACCCGGATCTGGGGCGTGATCCGAAAGGTGACCCGCCGCTTCCCTTTAGTGAGGGTTAATGC
TTCGAGCAGACATGATAAGATACATTGATGAGTTTGGACAAACCACAACTAGAATGCAGTGAAAAAAATG
CTTTATTTGTGAAATTTGTGATGCTATTGCTTTATTTGTAACCATTATAAGCTGCAATAAACAAGTTAAC
AACAACAATTGCATTCATTTTATGTTTCAGGTTCAGGGGGAGATGTGGGAGGTTTTTTAAAGCAAGTAAA
ACCTCTACAAATGTGGTAAAATCCGATAAGGATCGATCCGGGCTGGCGTAATAGCGAAGAGGCCCGCACC
GATCGCCCTTCCCAACAGTTGCGCAGCCTGAATGGCGAATGG
[124 nt withheld, positions 2073-2196]
C
[91 nt withheld, positions 2198-2288]
A
[49 nt withheld, positions 2290-2338]
CCTTTGACGTTGGAGTCCACGTTCTTT
[37 nt withheld, positions 2366-2402]
ACCCTATCTCGGTCTATTCTTTTGATTTATAAGGGATTTTGCCGATTTCGGCCTATTGGTTAAAAAATGA
GCTGATTTAACAAAAATTTAACGCGAATTTTAACAAAATATTAACGCTTACAATTTCCTGATGCGGTATT
TTCTCCTTACGCATCTGTGCGGTATTTCACACCGCATACGCGGATCTGCGCAGCACCATGGCCTGAAATA
ACCTCTGAAAGAGGAACTTGGTTAGGTACCTTCTGAGGCGGAAAGAACCAGCTGTGGAATGTGTGTCAGT
TAGGGTGTGGAAAGTCCCCAGGCTCCCCAGCAGGCAGAAGTATGCAAAGCATGCATCTCAATTAGTCAGC
AACCAGGTGTGGAAAGTCCCCAGGCTCCCCAGCAGGCAGAAGTATGCAAAGCATGCATCTCAATTAGTCA
GCAACCATAGTCCCGCCCCTAACTCCGCCCATCCCGCCCCTAACTCCGCCCAGTTCCGCCCATTCTCCGC
CCCATGGCTGACTAATTTTTTTTATTTATGCAGAGGCCGAGGCCGCCTCGGCCTCTGAGCTATTCCAGAA
GTAGTGAGGAGGCTTTTTTGGAGGCCTAGGCTTTTGCAAAAAGCTTGATTCTTCTGACACAACAGTCTCG
AACTTAAGGCTAGAGCCACCATGATTGAACAAGATGGATTGCACGCAGGTTCTCCGGCCGCTTGGGTGGA
GAGGCTATTCGGCTATGACTGGGCACAACAGACAATCGGCTGCTCTGATGCCGCCGTGTTCCGGCTGTCA
GCGCAGGGGCGCCCGGTTCTTTTTGTCAAGACCGACCTGTCCGGTGCCCTGAATGAACTGCAGGACGAGG
CAGCGCGGCTATCGTGGCTGGCCACGACGGGCGTTCCTTGCGCAGCTGTGCTCGACGTTGTCACTGAAGC
GGGAAGGGACTGGCTGCTATTGGGCGAAGTGCCGGGGCAGGATCTCCTGTCATCTCACCTTGCTCCTGCC
GAGAAAGTATCCATCATGGCTGATGCAATGCGGCGGCTGCATACGCTTGATCCGGCTACCTGCCCATTCG
ACCACCAAGCGAAACATCGCATCGAGCGAGCACGTACTCGGATGGAAGCCGGTCTTGTCGATCAGGATGA
TCTGGACGAAGAGCATCAGGGGCTCGCGCCAGCCGAACTGTTCGCCAGGCTCAAGGCGCGCATGCCCGAC
GGCGAGGATCTCGTCGTGACCCATGGCGATGCCTGCTTGCCGAATATCATGGTGGAAAATGGCCGCTTTT
CTGGATTCATCGACTGTGGCCGGCTGGGTGTGGCGGACCGCTATCAGGACATAGCGTTGGCTACCCGTGA
TATTGCTGAAGAGCTTGGCGGCGAATGGGCTGACCGCTTCCTCGTGCTTTACGGTATCGCCGCTCCCGAT
TCGCAGCGCATCGCCTTCTATCGCCTTCTTGACGAGTTCTTCTGAGCGGGACTCTGGGGTTCGAAATGAC
CGACCAAGCGACGCCCAACCTGCCATCACGATGGCCGCAATAAAATATCTTTATTTTCATTACATCTGTG
TGTTGGTTTTTTGTGTGAATCGATAGCGATAAGGATACGCGTATGGTGCACTCTCAGTACAATCTGCTCT
GATGCCGCATAGTTAAGCCAGCCCCGACACCCGCCAACACCCGCTGACGCGCCCTGACGGGCTTGTCTGC
TCCCGGCATCCGCTTACAGACAAGCTGTGACCGTCTCCGGGAGCTGCATGTGTCAGAGGTTTTCACCGTC
ATCACCGAAACGCGCGAGACGAAAGGGCCTCGTGATACGCCTATTTTTATAGGTTAATGTCATGATAATA
ATGGTTTCTTAGACGTCAGGTGGCACTTTTCGGGGAAATGTGCGCGGAACCCCTATTTGTTTATTTTTCT
AAATACATTCAAATATGTATCCGCTCATGAGACAATAACCCTGATAAATGCTTCAATAATATTGAAAAAG
GAAGAGTATGAGTATTCAACATTTCCGTGTCGCCCTTATTCCCTTTTTTGCGGCATTTTGCCTTCCTGTT
TTTGCTCACCCAGAAACGCTGGTGAAAGTAAAAGATGCTGAAGATCAGTTGGGTGCACGAGTGGGTTACA
TCGAACTGGATCTCAACAGCGGTAAGATCCTTGAGAGTTTTCGCCCCGAAGAACGTTTTCCAATGATGAG
CACTTTTAAAGTTCTGCTATGTGGCGCGGTATTATCCCGTATTGACGCCGGGCAAGAGCAACTCGGTCGC
CGCATACACTATTCTCAGAATGACTTGGTTGAGTACTCACCAGTCACAGAAAAGCATCTTACGGATGGCA
TGACAGTAAGAGAATTATGCAGTGCTGCCATAACCATGAGTGATAACACTGCGGCCAACTTACTTCTGAC
AACGATCGGAGGACCGAAGGAGCTAACCGCTTTTTTGCACAACATGGGGGATCATGTAACTCGCCTTGAT
CGTTGGGAACCGGAGCTGAATGAAGCCATACCAAACGACGAGCGTGACACCACGATGCCTGTAGCAATGG
CAACAACGTTGCGCAAACTATTAACTGGCGAACTACTTACTCTAGCTTCCCGGCAACAATTAATAGACTG
GATGGAGGCGGATAAAGTTGCAGGACCACTTCTGCGCTCGGCCCTTCCGGCTGGCTGGTTTATTGCTGAT
AAATCTGGAGCCGGTGAGCGTGGGTCTCGCGGTATCATTGCAGCACTGGGGCCAGATGGTAAGCCCTCCC
GTATCGTAGTTATCTACACGACGGGGAGTCAGGCAACTATGGATGAACGAAATAGACAGATCGCTGAGAT
AGGTGCCTCACTGATTAAGCATTGGTAACTGTCAGACCAAGTTTACTCATATATACTTTAGATTGATTTA
AAACTTCATTTTTAATTTAAAAGGATCTAGGTGAAGATCCTTTTTGATAATCTCATGACCAAAATCCCTT
AACGTGAGTTTTCGTTCCACTGAGCGTCAGACCCCGTAGAAAAGATCAAAGGATCTTCTTGAGATCCTTT
TTTTCTGCGCGTAATCTGCTGCTTGCAAACAAAAAAACCACCGCTACCAGCGGTGGTTTATTTGCCGGAT
CAAGAGCTACCAACTCTTTTTCCGAAGGTAACTGGCTTCAGCAGAGCGCAGATACCAAATACTGTTCTTC
TAGTGTAGCCGTAGTTAGGCCACCACTTCAAGAACTCTGTAGCACCGCCTACATACCTCGCTCTGCTAAT
CCTGTTACCAGTGGCTGCTGCCAGTGGCGATAAGTCGTGTCTTACCGGGTTGGACTCAAGACGATAGTTA
CCGGATAAGGCGCAGCGGTCGGGCTGAACGGGGGGTTCGTGCACACAGCCCAGCTTGGAGCGAACGACCT
ACACCGAACTGAGATACCTACAGCGTGAGCTATGAGAAAGCGCCACGCTTCCCGAAGGGAGAAAGGCGGA
CAGGTATCCGGTAAGCGGCAGGGTCGGAACAGGAGAGCGCACGAGGGAGCTTCCAGGGGGAAACGCCTGG
TATCTTTATAGTCCTGTCGGGTTTCGCCACCTCTGACTTGAGCGTCGATTTTTGTGATGCTCGTCAGGGG
GGCGGAGCCTATGGAAAAACGCCAGCAACGCGGCCTTTTTACGGTTCCTGGCCTTTTGCTGGCCTTTTGC
TCACATGGCTCGACAGATCT
Features (pLannotate 1.2.2; 21 found; start..end, strand, type, name):
    140..517     +  enhancer       CMV enhancer: human cytomegalovirus immediate early enhancer
    518..729     +  promoter       CMV promoter: human cytomegalovirus (CMV) immediate early promoter
    890..1022    +  intron         chimeric intron: chimera between introns from human β-globin and immunoglobulin heavy chain genes
   1067..1085    +  promoter       T7 promoter: promoter for bacteriophage T7 RNA polymerase
   1105..1617    +  CDS            Nluc: NanoLuc® luciferase human codon-optimized
   1617..1637    +  CDS            3xFLAG (fragment): three tandem FLAG® epitope tags
   1645..1663    +  misc_feature   MCS (fragment): pUC18/19 multiple cloning site
   1731..1748    -  promoter       T3 promoter (fragment): promoter for bacteriophage T3 RNA polymerase
   1766..1887    -  polyA_signal   SV40 poly(A) signal: SV40 polyadenylation signal
   1910..1978    -  CDS            large T antigen (fragment): large T antigen from SV40 (simian virus 40)
   2002..2069    +  CDS            lacZα (fragment): LacZα fragment of β-galactosidase; lacZ fragment
   2073..2501    +  rep_origin     f1 ori (sequence partly withheld): f1 bacteriophage origin of replication; arrow indicates direction of (+) strand synthesis
   2529..2580    -  misc_feature   bom (fragment): basis of mobility region from pBR322
   2645..3002    +  promoter       SV40 promoter: SV40 enhancer and early promoter
   3053..3844    +  CDS            neo: KKA2_KLEPN - Also known as kan, nptII. Experimental evidence at protein level: Swiss-Prot protein existence level 1. Resistance to kanamycin, neomycin, paromomycin, ribostamycin, butirosin and gentamicin B. From Klebsiella pneumoniae.
   3911..3959    +  polyA_signal   poly(A) signal: synthetic polyadenylation signal
   3984..4033    -  misc_feature   bom (fragment): basis of mobility region from pBR322
   4135..4170    -  CDS            rop (fragment): Rop protein, which maintains plasmids at low copy number; rop
   4265..4369    +  promoter       AmpR promoter: bla
   4370..5230    +  CDS            AmpR: β-lactamase; bla; confers resistance to ampicillin, carbenicillin, and related antibiotics
   5401..5989    +  rep_origin     ori: high-copy-number ColE1/pMB1/pBR322/pUC origin of replication
