[The description below was written by a language model from this plasmid's Addgene catalogue record and pLannotate feature annotations shown in this document.]
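Description:
pCIneo-Nluc-2xC/D box is a mammalian expression plasmid of about 6.1 kb built on the pCIneo backbone and assembled by Gibson cloning. It is propagated in E. coli as a high-copy plasmid through a ColE1/pUC-type origin, with β-lactamase (AmpR) providing ampicillin selection. An f1 origin is also present, which would allow single-stranded DNA production. For selection in mammalian cells, the backbone carries a neomycin phosphotransferase gene driven by the SV40 enhancer/early promoter and terminated by a synthetic poly(A) signal, which allows G418 selection of stable transfectants.

The expression cassette uses the human CMV immediate-early enhancer and promoter, followed by the chimeric β-globin/immunoglobulin intron typical of pCI vectors, which generally improves transcript processing and expression. A T7 promoter sits just upstream of the insert and could support in vitro transcription. The coding region is human codon-optimized NanoLuc luciferase with a C-terminal FLAG epitope, which the annotation picks up as a short fragment of a 3xFLAG match, consistent with a single tag. The cassette ends at the SV40 late poly(A) signal.

The two C/D box elements named in the insert are not annotated in the feature table. They presumably lie in the unannotated stretch between the tag and the poly(A) signal, that is, in the 3′ untranslated region, but the record does not state this. C/D box motifs are kink-turn RNA structures bound by the archaeal protein L7Ae and are commonly used to tether an mRNA to an L7Ae fusion protein. The associated publication concerns extracellular vesicle-mediated functional mRNA delivery, so the plasmid probably produces a luminescent reporter mRNA for loading into vesicles, although the stated purpose is simply mammalian expression of Nluc-2xC/D box.
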