Addgene plasmid #180504: pCIneo-Nluc-2xC/D box
Purpose: Mammalian expression of Nluc-2xC/D box
Depositing lab: Masaharu Somiya. Publication: Verification of extracellular vesicle-mediated functional mRNA delivery by RNA editing. Somiya M, Kuroda S. bioRxiv 2022.01.25.477620 10.1101/2022.01.25.477620.
Backbone
  Vector backbone: pCIneo
  Vector type: Mammalian Expression
  Selectable markers: Neomycin (select with G418)
Growth in bacteria
  Bacterial resistance: Ampicillin, 100 μg/mL
  Growth temperature: 37°C
  Growth strain: DH5alpha
  Copy number: High Copy
Gene/Insert
  Gene/Insert name: Nluc-2xC/D box
  Promoter: CMV
  Tag / fusion protein: FLAG (C terminal on insert)
  Cloning method: Gibson Cloning
  Sequencing primers: 5′ pMT2-F; 3′ EBV-R
Terms and licenses: Academic/Nonprofit Terms; Industry Terms: Not Available to Industry
Depositor comments: Please visit https://www.biorxiv.org/content/10.1101/2022.01.25.477620v1 for bioRxiv preprint.
How to cite: pCIneo-Nluc-2xC/D box was a gift from Masaharu Somiya (Addgene plasmid # 180504 ; http://n2t.net/addgene:180504 ; RRID:Addgene_180504)
